Addgene plasmid #54254: mEmerald-sEspin-N-18
Purpose: Localization: Actin Bundling, Excitation: 487, Emission: 509
Depositing lab: Michael Davidson.
Backbone
  Vector backbone: mEmerald-N1
  Backbone size w/o insert (bp): 4750
  Vector type: Mammalian Expression
  Selectable markers: Neomycin (select with G418)
Growth in bacteria
  Bacterial resistance: Kanamycin, 50 μg/mL
  Growth temperature: 37°C
  Growth strain: DH5alpha
  Copy number: High Copy
Gene/Insert
  Gene/Insert name: sEspin (alt name: XM_006239484.1)
  Species: R. norvegicus (rat)
  Promoter: CMV
  Tag / fusion protein: mEmerald (C terminal on backbone)
  Cloning method: Unknown
  Sequencing primers: 5′ CMV-F; 3′ SV40pA-R
Terms and licenses: Academic/Nonprofit Terms; Industry Terms
Depositor comments: . Excitation = 487; Emission = 509. Localization data: Actin Bundling
How to cite: mEmerald-sEspin-N-18 was a gift from Michael Davidson (Addgene plasmid # 54254 ; http://n2t.net/addgene:54254 ; RRID:Addgene_54254)
