[The description below was written by a language model from this plasmid's Addgene catalogue record.]
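Description:
mEmerald-sEspin-N-18 is a mammalian expression plasmid built on the mEmerald-N1 backbone (about 4.75 kb without the insert), an N1-style fluorescent protein fusion vector. It is maintained as a high-copy plasmid in E. coli under kanamycin selection, and it carries a neomycin resistance marker so that transfected mammalian cells can be selected with G418. No feature table accompanies the record, so the origins of replication and the exact arrangement of the resistance cassette are not stated. The listed 3′ sequencing primer implies an SV40 polyadenylation signal downstream of the expression cassette.

The payload is the rat (R. norvegicus) small espin isoform, sEspin, expressed from the CMV promoter, a strong constitutive promoter in most mammalian cell lines. The espin coding sequence sits upstream of mEmerald, so the fluorescent protein is fused to the C terminus of espin. The "N-18" in the name probably denotes this orientation and an 18-residue linker between the two parts, although the record does not say so. mEmerald is a bright green GFP derivative, recorded here with excitation at 487 nm and emission at 509 nm.

Espin is an actin-bundling protein, and the record gives the fusion's localization as actin bundling. The construct therefore serves as a live- or fixed-cell fluorescent marker for bundled actin filaments, introduced by transient transfection or used to derive stable G418-selected lines. The cloning method used to insert the gene is recorded as unknown.
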