>Addgene plasmid #54254 | mEmerald-sEspin-N-18 | depositor partial sequence | sequence record 84398 | insert sequence
AGTGACGTCAGATCCGCTAGCGCCACCATGAACTCCCAGGGGCCTCTACGTGGGGGCCGAATGCCCAGCA
CCAAATCTTTCAACATGATGTCCCCAACGGGTGACAACTCGGAGTTGCTGGCTGAAATAAAAGCAGGCAA
GAGTCTGAAACCAACACCGCAGAGCAAGGGGCTGACAACAGTGTTCTCAGGCAGCGGGCAGCCAGCCTCC
CAGGTAGGCACTGGACGGGTGCCCCGCCCGGGCTCCCAGTGCCTGCCCAGTGCTCAGCCCTACCGCTTCT
CCCGGCAGCCTGAGTCACCACAGCCTGCGGTGTCACCTGGGCCATCTCGGGCCCGGAGCCCCACCCCACC
AGCCTCTGGGCCTCAGCCACTGCTCAATGGCAGCATAGTACCGGCACCACCTGCCACCCTAGCACCAGGA
GTGCATCTGGATGTGGAGGCCCTCATCCCCACACTTGATGAGCAGGGCCGGCCCATCCCGGAGTGGAAGC
GCCAGGTGATGGTCCGGAAGCTGCAGCAGAAAATGCAGGAGGAAGAGGAGCAGCGGAGGAAGGAAGAAGA
GGAGGAGGCCCGGCTGGCCAGCCTGCCCGCCTGGAGACGAGACATTCTTAGGAAGAAGCTGGAGGAGGAG
AGGGAGCAGAAGCGAAAAGAGGAGGAGCGGCAGAAGCTGGAGGAAATCCAGAGGGCGAAAGAACAGTCGG
AGAAGCTGCGGACACTAGGATACGACGAGGCCAAGCTCGCGCCCTGGCAGCGACAGGTCATCTTGAAGAA
GGGGGAGATCCCTAAGAGCAGCGGTGGAGCAAGCGCAGCCAGTGGTAGCGCGGATCCACCGGTCGCCACC
ATGGTGAGCAAGGGCGAGGAGCTGTTCACCGGGGTGGTGCCCATCCTGGTCGAGCTGGACGGCGACGTAA
ACGGCCACAAGTTCAGCGTGTCCGGCGAGGGCGAGGGCGATGCCACCTACGGCAAGCTGACCCTGAAGTT
CATCTGCACCACCGGCAAGCTGCCCGTGCCCTGGCCCACCCTCGTGACCACCTTGACCTACGGCGTGCAG
TGCTTCGCCCGCTACCCCGACCACATGAAGCAGCACGACTTCTTCAAGTCCGCCATGCCCGAAGGCTACG
TCCAGGAGCGCACCATCTTCTTCAAGGACGACGGCAACTACAAGACCCGCGCCGAGGTGAAGTTCGAGGG
CGACACCCTGGTGAACCGCATCGAGCTGAAGGGCATCGACTTCAAGGAGGACGGCAACATCCTGGGGCAC
AAGCTGGAGTACAACTACAACAGCCACAAGGTCTATATCACCGCCGACAAGCAGAAGAACGGCATCAAGG
TGAACTTCAAGACCCGCCACAACATCGAGGACGGCAGCGTGCAGCTCGCCGACCACTACCAGCAGAACAC
CCCCATCGGCGACGGCCCCGTGCTGCTGCCCGACAACCACTACCTGAGCACCCAGTCCAAGCTGAGCAAA
GACCCCAACGAGAAGCGCGATCACATGGTCCTGCTGGAGTTCGTGACCGCCGCCGGGATCACTCTCGGCA
TGGACGAGCTGTACAAGTAAGCGGCCGCGACTCTAGATCATAATC
