>Addgene plasmid #54254 | mEmerald-sEspin-N-18 | addgene partial sequence | sequence record 92662 | EGFP-N 5'-CGTCGCCGTCCAGCTCGACCAG-3'
CCTTGCTCACCATGGTGGCGACCGGTGGATCCGCGCTACCACTGGCTGCGCTTGCTCCACCGCTGCTCTT
AGGGATCTCCCCCTTCTTCAAGATGACCTGTCGCTGCCAGGGCGCGAGCTTGGCCTCGTCGTATCCTAGT
GTCCGCAGCTTCTCCGACTGTTCTTTCGCCCTCTGGATTTCCTCCAGCTTCTGCCGCTCCTCCTCTTTTC
GCTTCTGCTCCCTCTCCTCCTCCAGCTTCTTCCTAAGAATGTCTCGTCTCCAGGCGGGCAGGCTGGCCAG
CCGGGCCTCCTCCTCTTCTTCCTTCCTCCGCTGCTCCTCTTCCTCCTGCATTTTCTGCTGCAGCTTCCGG
ACCATCACCTGGCGCTTCCACTCCGGGATGGGCCGGCCCTGCTCATCAAGTGTGGGGATGAGGGCCTCCA
CATCCAGATGCACTCCTGGTGCTAGGGTGGCAGGTGGTGCCGGTACTATGCTGCCATTGAGCAGTGGCTG
AGGCCCAGAGGCTGGTGGGGTGGGGCTCCGGGCCCGAGATGGCCCAGGTGACACCGCAGGCTGTGGTGAC
TCAGGCTGCCGGGAGAAGCGGTAGGGCTGAGCACTGGGCAGGCACTGGGAGCCCGGGCGGGGCACCCGTC
CAGTGCCTACCTGGGAGGCTGGCTGCCCGCTGCCTGAGAACACTGTTGTCAGCCCCTTGCTCTGCGGTGT
TGGTTTCAGACTCTTGCCTGCTTTTATTTCAGCCAGCAACTCCGAGTTGTCACCCGTTGGGGACATCATG
TTGAAAGATTTGGTGCTGGGCATTCGGCCC
